Addgene plasmid #191986: Borealin-mTAG-RFPt-3XFLAG
Purpose: Mammalian expression of PTK Borealin
Depositing lab: Paul Maddox. Depositing organization: University of North Carolina at Chapel Hill.
Backbone
  Vector backbone: pBR-PB-CAGGS
  Backbone manufacturer: Thomas Tuschcl Lab (Addgene #106333)
  Vector type: Mammalian Expression
  Selectable markers: Puromycin
Growth in bacteria
  Bacterial resistance: Ampicillin, 100 μg/mL
  Growth temperature: 37°C
  Growth strain: DH5alpha
  Copy number: Low Copy
Gene/Insert
  Gene/Insert name: Borealin
  Species: P. tridactylis
  Promoter: CAG
  Cloning method: Restriction Enzyme; 5′ cloning site Unknown (unknown if destroyed); 3′ cloning site Unknown (unknown if destroyed)
Terms and licenses: Academic/Nonprofit Terms; Industry Terms: Not Available to Industry
How to cite: Borealin-mTAG-RFPt-3XFLAG was a gift from Paul Maddox (Addgene plasmid # 191986 ; http://n2t.net/addgene:191986 ; RRID:Addgene_191986)
