[The description below was written by a language model from this plasmid's Addgene catalogue record and pLannotate feature annotations shown in this document.]
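Description:
Borealin-mTAG-RFPt-3XFLAG is a mammalian expression plasmid built on the pBR-PB-CAGGS backbone, designed to produce a fluorescently and epitope-tagged version of Borealin, recorded as coming from P. tridactylis ("PTK" in the stated purpose). Expression is driven by the CAG promoter, annotated here as the CMV immediate-early enhancer followed by the chimeric chicken β-actin/rabbit β-globin intron. The annotation software labelled the open reading frame by similarity to human CDCA8/Borealin, a component of the chromosomal passenger complex that regulates chromosome alignment and segregation in mitosis; the catalogue species, rather than this homology-based label, indicates the source of the insert. A short multiple cloning site remnant joins Borealin at its C-terminus to TagRFP-T, a red fluorescent protein, which is followed by a 3xFLAG epitope, so the product can be imaged in live cells and detected or immunoprecipitated with anti-FLAG reagents.

Downstream of the fusion, an EMCV IRES directs translation of puromycin N-acetyltransferase from the same transcript, which ends at a bovine growth hormone polyadenylation signal. Puromycin selection is thereby coupled to expression of the tagged protein. The backbone name suggests a piggyBac-type design, but no transposon terminal repeats appear in the feature table, so this cannot be confirmed from the record. In bacteria the plasmid is selected with ampicillin (β-lactamase) and replicates from a pBR322-type origin accompanied by the bom and rop elements, consistent with its listing as low copy. An f1 origin, lac regulatory fragments and T7 and T3 promoters are carried over from earlier cloning vectors. The cloning sites used are not recorded.
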