Features (pLannotate 1.2.2; 30 found; start..end, strand, type, name):
      1..304     +  enhancer       CMV enhancer: human cytomegalovirus immediate early enhancer
    585..1587    +  intron         chimeric intron: chimera between introns from chicken β-actin and rabbit β-globin
   1657..2496    +  CDS            CDCA8: BOREA_HUMAN - Also known as PESCRG3. Experimental evidence at protein level: Swiss-Prot protein existence level 1. Component of the chromosomal passenger complex (CPC), a complex that acts as a key regulator of mitosis. The CPC complex has essential functions at the centromere in ensuring correct chromosome alignment and segregation and is required for chromatin-induced microtubule stabilization and spindle assembly. Major effector of the TTK kinase in the control of attachment-error-correction and chromosome alignment. From Homo sapiens (Human).
   2502..2540    +  misc_feature   MCS (fragment): multiple cloning site
   2554..3285    +  CDS            TagRFP-T: TagRFP-T is a basic (constitutively fluorescent) red fluorescent protein published in 2008, derived from Entacmaea quadricolor. It has low acid sensitivity.
   3292..3357    +  CDS            3xFLAG: three tandem FLAG® epitope tags, followed by an enterokinase cleavage site
   3369..3392    -  misc_feature   MCS (fragment): pBluescript multiple cloning site
   3512..3974    +  misc_feature   IRES: internal ribosome entry site (IRES) of the encephalomyocarditis virus (EMCV)
   3988..4587    +  CDS            PuroR: puromycin N-acetyltransferase; pac from Streptomyces alboniger; confers resistance to puromycin
   4674..4898    +  polyA_signal   bGH poly(A) signal: bovine growth hormone polyadenylation signal
   4902..4918    +  promoter       SV40 promoter (fragment): SV40 enhancer and early promoter
   4969..4985    -  protein_bind   lac operator: The lac repressor binds to the lac operator to inhibit transcription in E. coli. This inhibition can be relieved by adding lactose or isopropyl-β-D-thiogalactopyranoside (IPTG). lac repressor encoded by lacI
   4993..5023    -  promoter       lac promoter: promoter for the E. coli lac operon
   5038..5059    -  protein_bind   CAP binding site: CAP binding activates transcription in the presence of cAMP. E. coli catabolite activator protein
   5072..5111    -  CDS            lacI (fragment): lac repressor; lacI; The lac repressor binds to the lac operator to inhibit transcription in E. coli. This inhibition can be relieved by adding lactose or isopropyl-β-D-thiogalactopyranoside (IPTG).
   5368..5386    -  promoter       T7 promoter: promoter for bacteriophage T7 RNA polymerase
   5394..5549    +  CDS            lacZα (fragment): LacZα fragment of β-galactosidase; lacZ fragment
   5554..5982    +  rep_origin     f1 ori (sequence partly withheld): f1 bacteriophage origin of replication; arrow indicates direction of (+) strand synthesis
   6035..6139    +  promoter       AmpR promoter: bla
   6140..7000    +  CDS            AmpR: β-lactamase; bla; confers resistance to ampicillin, carbenicillin, and related antibiotics
   7171..7759    +  rep_origin     ori: high-copy-number ColE1/pMB1/pBR322/pUC origin of replication
   7945..8085    -  misc_feature   bom: basis of mobility region from pBR322
   8187..8378    -  CDS            rop: Rop protein, which maintains plasmids at low copy number; rop
   8395..8775    +  CDS            YPB1_ECOLX: Protein predicted: Swiss-Prot protein existence level 4. From Escherichia coli.
   8868..8906    +  CDS            lacI (fragment): lac repressor; lacI; The lac repressor binds to the lac operator to inhibit transcription in E. coli. This inhibition can be relieved by adding lactose or isopropyl-β-D-thiogalactopyranoside (IPTG).
   8919..8940    +  protein_bind   CAP binding site: CAP binding activates transcription in the presence of cAMP. E. coli catabolite activator protein
   8955..8985    +  promoter       lac promoter: promoter for the E. coli lac operon
   8993..9009    +  protein_bind   lac operator: The lac repressor binds to the lac operator to inhibit transcription in E. coli. This inhibition can be relieved by adding lactose or isopropyl-β-D-thiogalactopyranoside (IPTG). lac repressor encoded by lacI
   9054..9072    +  promoter       T3 promoter: promoter for bacteriophage T3 RNA polymerase
   9407..9486    +  enhancer       CMV enhancer (fragment): human cytomegalovirus immediate early enhancer
>Addgene plasmid #191986 | Borealin-mTAG-RFPt-3XFLAG | addgene full sequence | sequence record 379621 | Addgene NGS Result
CGTTACATAACTTACGGTAAATGGCCCGCCTGGCTGACCGCCCAACGACCCCCGCCCATTGACGTCAATA
ATGACGTATGTTCCCATAGTAACGCCAATAGGGACTTTCCATTGACGTCAATGGGTGGAGTATTTACGGT
AAACTGCCCACTTGGCAGTACATCAAGTGTATCATATGCCAAGTACGCCCCCTATTGACGTCAATGACGG
TAAATGGCCCGCCTGGCATTATGCCCAGTACATGACCTTATGGGACTTTCCTACTTGGCAGTACATCTAC
GTATTAGTCATCGCTATTACCATGATGGTCGAGGTGAGCCCCACGTTCTGCTTCACTCTCCCCATCTCCC
CCCCCTCCCCACCCCCAATTTTGTATTTATTTATTTTTTAATTATTTTGTGCAGCGATGGGGGCGGGGGG
GGGGGGGGSGCGCGCCRGGSGGGGSGGGGSGGGGSGRGGGGSGGGGSGGGGSGRGGCGGRGAGGKGCGGC
GGCAGCCAATCAGAGCGGCGCGCTCCGAAAGTTTCCTTTTATGGCGAGGCGGCGGCGGCGGCGGCCCTAT
AAAAAGCGAAGCGCGCGGCGGGCGGGAGTCGCTGCGCGCTGCCTTCGCCCCGTGCCCCGCTCCGCCGCCG
CCTCGCGCCGCCCGCCCCGGCTCTGACTGACCGCGTTACTCCCACAGGTGAGCGGGCGGGACGGCCCTTC
TCCTCCGGGCTGTAATTAGCGCTTGGTTTAATGACGGCTTGTTTCTTTTCTGTGGCTGCGTGAAAGCCTT
GAGGGGCTCCGGGAGGGCCCTTTGTGCGGGGGGTGCGTGCGTGTGTGTGTGCGTGGGGAGCGCCGCGTGC
GGCTCCGCGCTGCCCGGCGGCTGTGAGCGCTGCGGGCGCGGCGCGGGGCTTTGTGCGCTCCGCAGTGTGC
GCGAGGGGAGCGCGGCCGGGGGCGGTGCCCCGCGGTGCGGGGGGGGCTGCGAGGGGAACAAAGGCTGCGT
GCGGGGTGTGTGCGTGGGGGGGTGAGCAGGGGGTGTGGGCGCGTCGGTCGGGCTGCAACCCCCCCTGCAC
CCCCCTCCCCGAGTTGCTGAGCACGGCCCGGCTTCGGGTGCGGGGCTCCGTACGGGGCGTGGCGCGGGGC
TCGCCGTGCCGGGCGGGGGGTGGCGGCAGGTGGGGGTGCCGGGCGGGGCGGGGCCGCCTCGGGCCGGGGR
GGGCTCGGGGGRGGGGCGCGGCGGCCCCCGGAGCGCCGGCGGCTGTCGAGGCGCGGCGAGCCGCAGCCAT
TGCCTTTTATGGTAATCGTGCGAGAGGGCGCAGGGACTTCCTTTGTCCCAAATCTGTGCGGAGCCGAAAT
CTGGGAGGCGCCGCCGCACCCCCTCTAGCGGGCGCGGGGCGAAGCGGTGCGGCGCCGGCAGGAAGGAAAT
GGGCGGGGAGGGCCTTCGTGCGTCGCCGCGCCGCCGTCCCCTTCTCCCTCTCCAGCCTCGGGGCTGTCCG
CGGGGGGACGGCTGCCTTCGGGGGGGACGGGGCAGGGCGGGGTTCGGCTTCTGGCGTGTGACCGGCGGCT
CTAGAGCCTCTGCTAACCATGTTCATGCCTTCTTCTTTTTCCTACAGCTCCTGGGCAACGTGCTGGTTAT
TGTGCTGTCTCATCATTTTGGCAAAGAATTCCTCGACGCTAGCACCATGGCCCCGTCGAAGAAGGCCTCG
AGCCGGACGACCAAGAAGAGCGCGGTGCGGGGCAGAAAGCTCGCCTCTTTCCTCAAAGACTTCGACCGTG
AAGTACAAATTAGATCGAAGCAAATACAGTCAGATGCTCAGAACCTCGTCAAAGAAGTGGACAATCTTTA
TAACATTGAAATCCTCCGACTTCCCAAGGCGCTTAGAGAGATGAATTGGCGTGAATATTTTGCTCTAGGA
GGAAGCAAACGGGCCCTGGAAGAAGCAGCAACAGCTGACCTGGATATCACAGAGATAAATAAGCTGACAG
CTGAAGCAATTCAGACGCCCTTGAAAGCCGTCAGAGCAAAGAAAGCAGTAAAAATGGCTGAGATGATTAA
AGAAGAAGAAGAAGAAGAAACTGAAAATATTAATCCTCAGACTGCAAAGGCAAAGAAGTGTCCAACGACC
AAGAAGAGGACTCAGTCAGTGCGGGCAAATGGCAGGAGCAAAAGGTCAAACCAAAGTAATCTTGTTACTC
CAGCCATGGGCAGATCTGATTTCTCCATGTTGGGACCAACTCCAGGCCTGACACCCAGGTTTGATTCCAG
GATCTTCAAGACCCCAGGCCTCCGTACCCCTGCAGCCAGAGAACGGATTTATAGCATCTCTGTGAACGGC
AGTCCCCTGGCTGATAGCAATGAGGTCTTTCTCACTGTGCCCATGGGCGGAGGAGAGAGCATGCACTTAT
TGGCCAGTGATTTACAAAAGGTGGATCTGGCACATCTGGATCCAGAGGCCTTGGGAAACATTAAGAAGTT
ATCTAATCGACTTGCTCAGATTTGTAGTAGTTTACGGACCCAAAAAACGCGTCGAATTCTGCAGTCGACG
GTACCGCGGGCCCGGGATCCACCGGTCGCCACCATGGTGTCTAAGGGCGAAGAGCTGATTAAGGAGAACA
TGCACATGAAGCTGTACATGGAGGGCACCGTGAACAACCACCACTTCAAGTGCACATCCGAGGGCGAAGG
CAAGCCCTACGAGGGCACCCAGACCATGAGAATCAAGGTGGTCGAGGGCGGCCCTCTCCCCTTCGCCTTC
GACATCCTGGCTACCAGCTTCATGTACGGCAGCAGAACCTTCATCAACCACACCCAGGGCATCCCCGATT
TCTTTAAGCAGTCCTTCCCTGAGGGCTTCACATGGGAGAGAGTCACCACATACGAAGACGGGGGCGTGCT
GACCGCTACCCAGGACACCAGCCTCCAGGACGGCTGCCTCATCTACAACGTCAAGATCAGAGGGGTGAAC
TTCCCATCCAACGGCCCTGTGATGCAGAAGAAAACACTCGGCTGGGAGGCCAACACCGAGATGCTGTACC
CCGCTGACGGCGGCCTGGAAGGCAGAACCGACATGGCCCTGAAGCTCGTGGGCGGGGGCCACCTGATCTG
CAACTTCAAGACCACATACAGATCCAAGAAACCCGCTAAGAACCTCAAGATGCCCGGCGTCTACTATGTG
GACCACAGACTGGAAAGAATCAAGGAGGCCGACAAAGAGACCTACGTCGAGCAGCACGAGGTGGCTGTGG
CCAGATACTGCGACCTCCCTAGCAAACTGGGGCACAAACTTAATGGCATGGACGAGCTGTACAAGCCGGT
CGACTACAAAGACCATGACGGTGATTATAAAGATCATGACATCGATTACAAGGATGACGATGACAAGTAA
GCGGCCGCTCGATAAGCTTGATATCGAATTCCGCCCCCCCCCCCTCTCCCTCCCCCCCCCCTAACGTTAC
TGGCCGAAGCCGCTTGGAATAAGGCCGGTGTGCGTTTGTCTATATGTTATTTTCCACCATATTGCCGTCT
TTTGGCAATGTGAGGGCCCGGAAACCTGGCCCTGTCTTCTTGACGAGCATTCCTAGGGGTCTTTCCCCTC
TCGCCAAAGGAATGCAAGGTCTGTTGAATGTCGTGAAGGAAGCAGTTCCTCTGGAAGCTTCTTGAAGACA
AACAACGTCTGTAGCGACCCTTTGCAGGCAGCGGAACCCCCCACCTGGCGACAGGTGCCTCTGCGGCCAA
AAGCCACGTGTATAAGATACACCTGCAAAGGCGGCACAACCCCAGTGCCACGTTGTGAGTTGGATAGTTG
TGGAAAGAGTCAAATGGCTCTCCTCAAGCGTATTCAACAAGGGGCTGAAGGATGCCCAGAAGGTACCCCA
TTGTATGGGATCTGATCTGGGGCCTCGGTGCACATGCTTTACATGTGTTTAGTCGAGGTTAAAAAAACGT
CTAGGCCCCCCGAACCACGGGGACGTGGTTTTCCTTTGAAAAACACGATGATAATATGGCCACAACCATG
ACCGAGTACAAGCCCACGGTGCGCCTCGCCACCCGCGACGACGTCCCCAGGGCCGTACGCACCCTCGCCG
CCGCGTTCGCCGACTACCCCGCCACGCGCCACACCGTCGATCCGGACCGCCACATCGAGCGGGTCACCGA
GCTGCAAGAACTCTTCCTCACGCGCGTCGGGCTCGACATCGGCAAGGTGTGGGTCGCGGACGACGGCGCC
GCGGTGGCGGTCTGGACCACGCCGGAGAGCGTCGAAGCGGGGGCGGTGTTCGCCGAGATCGGCCCGCGCA
TGGCCGAGTTGAGCGGTTCCCGGCTGGCCGCGCAGCAACAGATGGAAGGCCTCCTGGCGCCGCACCGGCC
CAAGGAGCCCGCGTGGTTCCTGGCCACCGTCGGCGTCTCGCCCGACCACCAGGGCAAGGGTCTGGGCAGC
GCCGTCGTGCTCCCCGGAGTGGAGGCGGCCGAGCGCGCCGGGGTGCCCGCCTTCCTGGAGACCTCCGCGC
CCCGCAACCTCCCCTTCTACGAGCGGCTCGGCTTCACCGTCACCGCCGACGTCGAGGTGCCCGAAGGACC
GCGCACCTGGTGCATGACCCGCAAGCCCGGTGCCTGACGCCCGCCCCACGACCCGCAGCGCCCGACCGAA
AGGAGCGCACGACCCCATGCATCGATGATCTAGAGCTCGCTGATCAGCCTCGACTGTGCCTTCTAGTTGC
CAGCCATCTGTTGTTTGCCCCTCCCCCGTGCCTTCCTTGACCCTGGAAGGTGCCACTCCCACTGTCCTTT
CCTAATAAAATGAGGAAATTGCATCGCATTGTCTGAGTAGGTGTCATTCTATTCTGGGGGGTGGGGTGGG
GCAGGACAGCAAGGGGGAGGATTGGGAAGACAATAGCAGGCATGCTGGGGATGCGGTGGGCTCTATGGCT
TCTGAGGCGGAAAGAACCTGCAGCCCAAGCTTGGCGTAATCATGGTCATAGCTGTTTCCTGTGTGAAATT
GTTATCCGCTCACAATTCCACACAACATACGAGCCGGAAGCATAAAGTGTAAAGCCTGGGGTGCCTAATG
AGTGAGCTAACTCACATTAATTGCGTTGCGCTCACTGCCCGCTTTCCAGTCGGGAAACCTGTCGTGCCAG
CGGATCCTTTGTTACTTTATAGAAGAAATTTTGAGTTTTTGTTTTTTTTTAATAAATAAATAAACATAAA
TAAATTGTTTGTTGAATTTATTATTAGTATGTAAGTGTAAATATAATAAAACTTAATATCTATTCAAATT
AATAAATAAACCTCGATATACAGACCGATAAAACACATGCGTCAATTTTACGCATGATTATCTTTAACGT
ACGTCACAATATGATTATCTTTCTAGGGTTAAAGAGCTCCAATTCGCCCTATAGTGAGTCGTATTACGCG
CGCTCACTGGCCGTCGTTTTACAACGTCGTGACTGGGAAAACCCTGGCGTTACCCAACTTAATCGCCTTG
CAGCACATCCCCCTTTCGCCAGCTGGCGTAATAGCGAAGAGGCCCGCACCGATCGCCCTTCCCAACAGTT
GCGCAGCCTGAATGGCGAATGGG
[124 nt withheld, positions 5554-5677]
C
[91 nt withheld, positions 5679-5769]
A
[49 nt withheld, positions 5771-5819]
CCTTTGACGTTGGAGTCCACGTTCTTT
[37 nt withheld, positions 5847-5883]
ACCCTATCTCGGTCTATTCTTTTGATTTATAAGGGATTTTGCCGATTTCGGCCTATTGGTTAAAAAATGA
GCTGATTTAACAAAAATTTAACGCGAATTTTAACAAAATATTAACGCTTACAATTTAGGTGGCACTTTTC
GGGGAAATGTGCGCGGAACCCCTATTTGTTTATTTTTCTAAATACATTCAAATATGTATCCGCTCATGAG
ACAATAACCCTGATAAATGCTTCAATAATATTGAAAAAGGAAGAGTATGAGTATTCAACATTTCCGTGTC
GCCCTTATTCCCTTTTTTGCGGCATTTTGCCTTCCTGTTTTTGCTCACCCAGAAACGCTGGTGAAAGTAA
AAGATGCTGAAGATCAGTTGGGTGCACGAGTGGGTTACATCGAACTGGATCTCAACAGCGGTAAGATCCT
TGAGAGTTTTCGCCCCGAAGAACGTTTTCCAATGATGAGCACTTTTAAAGTTCTGCTATGTGGCGCGGTA
TTATCCCGTATTGACGCCGGGCAAGAGCAACTCGGTCGCCGCATACACTATTCTCAGAATGACTTGGTTG
AGTACTCACCAGTCACAGAAAAGCATCTTACGGATGGCATGACAGTAAGAGAATTATGCAGTGCTGCCAT
AACCATGAGTGATAACACTGCGGCCAACTTACTTCTGACAACGATCGGAGGACCGAAGGAGCTAACCGCT
TTTTTGCACAACATGGGGGATCATGTAACTCGCCTTGATCGTTGGGAACCGGAGCTGAATGAAGCCATAC
CAAACGACGAGCGTGACACCACGATGCCTGCAGCAATGGCAACAACGTTGCGCAAACTATTAACTGGCGA
ACTACTTACTCTAGCTTCCCGGCAACAATTAATAGACTGGATGGAGGCGGATAAAGTTGCAGGACCACTT
CTGCGCTCGGCCCTTCCGGCTGGCTGGTTTATTGCTGATAAATCTGGAGCCGGTGAGCGTGGGTCTCGCG
GTATCATTGCAGCACTGGGGCCAGATGGTAAGCCCTCCCGTATCGTAGTTATCTACACGACGGGGAGTCA
GGCAACTATGGATGAACGAAATAGACAGATCGCTGAGATAGGTGCCTCACTGATTAAGCATTGGTAACTG
TCAGACCAAGTTTACTCATATATACTTTAGATTGATTTAAAACTTCATTTTTAATTTAAAAGGATCTAGG
TGAAGATCCTTTTTGATAATCTCATGACCAAAATCCCTTAACGTGAGTTTTCGTTCCACTGAGCGTCAGA
CCCCGTAGAAAAGATCAAAGGATCTTCTTGAGATCCTTTTTTTCTGCGCGTAATCTGCTGCTTGCAAACA
AAAAAACCACCGCTACCAGCGGTGGTTTGTTTGCCGGATCAAGAGCTACCAACTCTTTTTCCGAAGGTAA
CTGGCTTCAGCAGAGCGCAGATACCAAATACTGTCCTTCTAGTGTAGCCGTAGTTAGGCCACCACTTCAA
GAACTCTGTAGCACCGCCTACATACCTCGCTCTGCTAATCCTGTTACCAGTGGCTGCTGCCAGTGGCGAT
AAGTCGTGTCTTACCGGGTTGGACTCAAGACGATAGTTACCGGATAAGGCGCAGCGGTCGGGCTGAACGG
GGGGTTCGTGCACACAGCCCAGCTTGGAGCGAACGACCTACACCGAACTGAGATACCTACAGCGTGAGCT
ATGAGAAAGCGCCACGCTTCCCGAAGGGAGAAAGGCGGACAGGTATCCGGTAAGCGGCAGGGTCGGAACA
GGAGAGCGCACGAGGGAGCTTCCAGGGGGAAACGCCTGGTATCTTTATAGTCCTGTCGGGTTTCGCCACC
TCTGACTTGAGCGTCGATTTTTGTGATGCTCGTCAGGGGGGCGGAGCCTATGGAAAAACGCCAGCAACGC
GGCCTTTTTACGGTTCCTGGCCTTTTGCTGGCCTTTTGCTCACATGTTCTTTCCTGCGTTATCCCCTGAT
TCTGTGGATAACCGTATTACCGCCTTTGAGTGAGCTGATACCGCTCGCCGCAGCCGAACGACCGAGCGCA
GCGAGTCAGTGAGCGAGGAAGCGGAAGAGCGCCTGATGCGGTATTTTCTCCTTACGCATCTGTGCGGTAT
TTCACACCGCATATGGTGCACTCTCAGTACAATCTGCTCTGATGCCGCATAGTTAAGCCAGTATACACTC
CGCTATCGCTACGTGACTGGGTCATGGCTGCGCCCCGACACCCGCCAACACCCGCTGACGCGCCCTGACG
GGCTTGTCTGCTCCCGGCATCCGCTTACAGACAAGCTGTGACCGTCTCCGGGAGCTGCATGTGTCAGAGG
TTTTCACCGTCATCACCGAAACGCGCGAGGCAGCTGCGGTAAAGCTCATCAGCGTGGTCGTGAAGCGATT
CACAGATGTCTGCCTGTTCATCCGCGTCCAGCTCGTTGAGTTTCTCCAGAAGCGTTAATGTCTGGCTTCT
GATAAAGCGGGCCATGTTAAGGGCGGTTTTTTCCTGTTTGGTCACTGATGCCTCCGTGTAAGGGGGATTT
CTGTTCATGGGGGTAATGATACCGATGAAACGAGAGAGGATGCTCACGATACGGGTTACTGATGATGAAC
ATGCCCGGTTACTGGAACGTTGTGAGGGTAAACAACTGGCGGTATGGATGCGGCGGGACCAGAGAAAAAT
CACTCAGGGTCAATGCCAGCGCTTCGTTAATACAGATGTAGGTGTTCCACAGGGTAGCCAGCAGCATCCT
GCGATGCAGATCCGGAACATAATGGTGCAGGGCGCTGACTTCCGCGTTTCCAGACTTTACGAAACACGGA
AACCGAAGACCATTCATGTTGTTGCTCAGGTCGCAGACGTTTTGCAGCAGCAGTCGCTTCACGTTCGCTC
GCGTATCGGTGATTCATTCTGCTAACCAGTAAGGCAACCCCGCCAGCCTAGCCGGGTCCTCAACGACAGG
AGCACGATCATGCGCACCCGTGGCCAGGACCCAACGCTGCCCGACTGGCACGACAGGTTTCCCGACTGGA
AAGCGGGCAGTGAGCGCAACGCAATTAATGTGAGTTAGCTCACTCATTAGGCACCCCAGGCTTTACACTT
TATGCTCCCGGCTCGTATGTTGTGTGGAATTGTGAGCGGATAACAATTTCACACAGGAAACAGCTATGAC
CATGATTACGCCAAGCGCGCAATTAACCCTCACTAAAGGGAACAAAAGCTGGGTACCTTAACCCTAGAAA
GATAGTCTGCGTAAAATTGACGCATGCATTCTTGAAATATTGCTCTCTCTTTCTAAATAGCGCGAATCCG
TCGCTGTGCATTTAGGACATCTCAGTCGCCGCTTGGAGCTCCCGTGAGGCGTGCTTGTCAATGAGGTAAG
TGTCACTGATTTTGAACTATAACGACCGCGTGAGTCAAAATGACGCATGATTATCTTTTACGTGACTTTT
AAGATTTAACTCATACGATAATTATATTGTTATTTCATGTTCTACTTACGTGATAACTTATTATATATAT
ATTTTCTTGTTATAGATATCGTCGACATTGATTATTGACTAGCTAGTTATTAATAGTAATCAATTACGGG
GTCATTAGTTCATAGCCCATATATGGAGTTCCG
